>Addgene plasmid #156732 | pD649-HAsp-FCRL1-Fc(DAPA)-AviTag-6xHis | depositor full sequence | sequence record 302573 | Full Sequence
TTTCAATATTATTGAAGCATTTATCAGGGTTATTGTCTCATGAGCGGATACATATTTGAATGTATTTAGA
AAAATAAACAAATAGGGGTCAGTGTTACAACCAATTAACCAATTCTGAACATTATCGCGAGCCCATTTAT
ACCTGAATATGGCTCATAACACCCCTTGCTCATGACCAAAATCCCTTAACGTGAGTTACGCGCGCGTCGT
TCCACTGAGCGTCAGACCCCGTAGAAAAGATCAAAGGATCTTCTTGAGATCCTTTTTTTCTGCGCGTAAT
CTGCTGCTTGCAAACAAAAAAACCACCGCTACCAGCGGTGGTTTGTTTGCCGGATCAAGAGCTACCAACT
CTTTTTCCGAAGGTAACTGGCTTCAGCAGAGCGCAGATACCAAATACTGTTCTTCTAGTGTAGCCGTAGT
TAGCCCACCACTTCAAGAACTCTGTAGCACCGCCTACATACCTCGCTCTGCTAATCCTGTTACCAGTGGC
TGCTGCCAGTGGCGATAAGTCGTGTCTTACCGGGTTGGACTCAAGACGATAGTTACCGGATAAGGCGCAG
CGGTCGGGCTGAACGGGGGGTTCGTGCACACAGCCCAGCTTGGAGCGAACGACCTACACCGAACTGAGAT
ACCTACAGCGTGAGCTATGAGAAAGCGCCACGCTTCCCGAAGGGAGAAAGGCGGACAGGTATCCGGTAAG
CGGCAGGGTCGGAACAGGAGAGCGCACGAGGGAGCTTCCAGGGGGAAACGCCTGGTATCTTTATAGTCCT
GTCGGGTTTCGCCACCTCTGACTTGAGCGTCGATTTTTGTGATGCTCGTCAGGGGGGCGGAGCCTATGGA
AAAACGCCAGCAACGCGGCCTTTTTACGGTTCCTGGCCTTTTGCTGGCCTTTTGCTCACATGTTCTTTCC
TGCGTTATCCCCTGATTCTGTGGATAACCGTATTACCGCCTTTGAGTGAGCTGATACCGCTCGCCGCAGC
CGAACGACCGAGCGCAGCGAGTCAGTGAGCGAGGAAGCGGAAGGCGAGAGTAGGGAACTGCCAGGCATCA
AACTAAGCAGAAGGCCCCTGACGGATGGCCTTTTTGCGTTTCTACAAACTCTTTCTGTGTTGTAAAACGA
CGGCCAGTCTTAAGCTCGGGCCCCCTGGGCGGTTCTGATAACGAGTAATCGTTAATCCGCAAATAACGTA
AAAACCCGCTTCGGCGGGTTTTTTTATGGGGGGAGTTTAGGGAAAGAGCATTTGTCAGAATATTTAAGGG
CGCCTGTCACTTTGCTTGATATATGAGAATTATTTAACCTTATAAATGAGAAAAAAGCAACGCACTTTAA
ATAAGATACGTTGCTTTTTCGATTGATGAACACCTATAATTAAACTATTCATCTATTATTTATGATTTTT
TGTATATACAATATTTCTAGTTTGTTAAAGAGAATTAAGAAAATAAATCTCGAAAATAATAAAGGGAAAA
TCAGTTTTTGATATCAAAATTATACATGTCAACGATAATACAAAATATAATACAAACTATAAGATGTTAT
CAGTATTTATTATCATTTAGAATAAATTTTGTGTCGCCCTTAATTGTGAGCGGATAACAATTACGAGCTT
CATGCACAGTGGCGTTGACTCAATATTGGCCATTAGCCATATTATTCATTGGTTATATAGCATAAATCAA
TATTGGCTATTGGCCATTGCATACGTTGTATCTATATCATAATATGTACATTTATATTGGCTCATGTCCA
ATATGACCGCCATGTTGGCATTGATTATTGACTAGTTATTAATAGTAATCAATTACGGGGTCATTAGTTC
ATAGCCCATATATGGAGTTCCGCGTTACATAACTTACGGTAAATGGCCCGCCTGGCTGACCGCCCAACGA
CCCCCGCCCATTGACGTCAATAATGACGTATGTTCCCATAGTAACGCCAATAGGGACTTTCCATTGACGT
CAATGGGTGGAGTATTTACGGTAAACTGCCCACTTGGCAGTACATCAAGTGTATCATATGCCAAGTACGC
CCCCTATTGACGTCAATGACGGTAAATGGCCCGCCTGGCATTATGCCCAGTACATGACCTTATGGGACTT
TCCTACTTGGCAGTACATCTACGTATTAGTCATCGCTATTACCATGGTGATGCGGTTTTGGCAGTACATC
AATGGGCGTGGATAGCGGTTTGACTCACGGGGATTTCCAAGTCTCCACCCCATTGACGTCAATGGGAGTT
TGTTTTGGCACCAAAATCAACGGGACTTTCCAAAATGTCGTAACAACTCCGCCCCATTGACGCAAATGGG
CGGTAGGCGTGTACGGTGGGAGGTCTATATAAGCAGAGCTCGTTTAGTGAACCGTCAGATCGCCTGGAGA
CGCCATCCACGCTGTTTTGACCTCCATAGAAGACACCGGGACCGATCCAGCCTCCGCGGCCGGGAACGGT
GCATTGGAACGCGGATTCCCCGTGCCAAGAGTGACGTAAGTACCGCCTATAGAGTCTATAGGCCCACCCC
CTTGGCTTCGTTAGAACGCGGCTACAATTAATACATAACCTTATGTATCATACACATACGATTTAGGTGA
CACTATAGAATAACATCCACTTTGCCTTTCTCTCCACAGGTGTCCACTCCCAGGTCCAACTGCACCTCGG
TTCTATCGAAAACGCGCCTGCTAGCGCCACCATGAAGACCATCATTGCCCTGAGCTACATCTTCTGCCTG
GTGTTCGCTGCGGCCGCCGCTGAACTGTTTCTGATTGCCTCTCCATCTCACCCCACAGAGGGAAGCCCTG
TGACACTGACCTGCAAGATGCCTTTCCTGCAGAGCAGCGACGCCCAGTTCCAGTTCTGCTTCTTCAGAGA
CACAAGAGCCCTCGGACCTGGCTGGTCTAGCTCTCCTAAACTGCAGATCGCCGCCATGTGGAAAGAGGAC
ACAGGCTCTTATTGGTGCGAGGCCCAGACAATGGCCAGCAAGGTGTTGAGAAGCCGGCGGAGCCAGATCA
ACGTGCACAGAGTGCCTGTGGCCGACGTGTCACTGGAAACACAACCTCCAGGCGGCCAAGTGATGGAAGG
CGATAGACTGGTGCTGATCTGTAGCGTGGCCATGGGAACCGGCGATATCACCTTTCTGTGGTATAAGGGC
GCCGTGGGCCTGAACCTGCAGTCTAAAACACAGAGAAGCCTGACCGCCGAGTACGAGATCCCTAGCGTCA
GAGAATCCGACGCCGAGCAGTACTACTGTGTGGCCGAGAATGGCTACGGACCTTCTCCTTCTGGCCTGGT
GTCTATCACCGTGCGCATTCCCGTGTCCAGACCTATCCTGATGCTGAGAGCACCTAGAGCACAGGCCGCC
GTGGAAGATGTTCTGGAACTGCACTGTGAAGCCCTGAGAGGCAGCCCTCCTATCCTGTACTGGTTCTACC
ACGAGGACATCACCCTGGGAAGCAGAAGTGCTCCTAGCGGAGGCGGAGCCTCCTTTAATCTGAGCCTGAC
AGAGGAACACAGCGGCAACTACAGCTGCGAGGCTAACAATGGACTGGGAGCCCAGAGATCTGAGGCCGTG
ACTCTGAACTTCACCGTGCCTACAGGCGCCAGAAGCAACCACCTGACATCTGGCGCGCCGGGCGGCGACA
AGACCCACACCTGCCCCCCCTGCCCAGCTCCAGAACTGCTGGGAGGGCCTTCCGTGTTCCTGTTCCCCCC
CAAGCCCAAGGACACCCTGATGATCAGCAGGACCCCCGAGGTGACCTGCGTGGTGGTGGCCGTGTCCCAC
GAGGACCCAGAGGTGAAGTTCAACTGGTACGTGGACGGCGTGGAGGTGCACAACGCCAAGACCAAGCCCA
GAGAGGAGCAGTACAACAGCACCTACAGGGTGGTGTCCGTGCTGACCGTGCTGCACCAGGACTGGCTGAA
CGGCAAAGAATACAAGTGCAAAGTCTCCAACAAGGCCCTGGCTGCCCCAATCGAAAAGACAATCAGCAAG
GCCAAGGGCCAGCCACGGGAGCCCCAGGTGTACACCCTGCCCCCCAGCCGGGAGGAGATGACCAAGAACC
AGGTGTCCCTGACCTGTCTGGTGAAGGGCTTCTACCCCAGCGATATCGCCGTGGAGTGGGAGAGCAACGG
CCAGCCCGAGAACAACTACAAGACCACCCCCCCAGTGCTGGACAGCGACGGCAGCTTCTTCCTGTACAGC
AAGCTGACCGTGGACAAGTCCAGGTGGCAGCAGGGCAACGTGTTCAGCTGCAGCGTGATGCACGAGGCCC
TGCACAACCACTACACCCAGAAGTCCCTGAGCCTGAGCCCCGGCGGCAGCGGTCTTAATGATATTTTCGA
GGCTCAGAAGATTGAGTGGCATGAACACCACCACCATCACCACTAAGGCCGGCCTGTAGTCACTGGCACA
ACGCGTTACCCGGTAAGCCAATCGGGTATACACGGTCGTCATACTGCAGACAGGGTTCTTCTACTTTGCA
AGATAGTCTTGAGTAGTAAAATAAATAGATAGAGAAAATCAGCCTCGACTGTGCCTTCTAGTTGCCAGCC
ATCTGTTGTTTGCCCCTCCCCCGTGCCTTCCTTGACCCTGGAAGGTGCCACTCCCACTGTCCTTTCCTAA
TAAAATGAGGAAATTGCATCACAACACTCAACCCTATCTCGGTCTATTCTTTTGATTTATAAGGGATTTT
GCCGATTTCGGCCTATTGGTTAAAAAATGAGCTGATTTAACAAAAATTTAACGCGAATTAATTCTGTGGA
ATGTGTGTCAGTTAGGGTGTGGAAAGTCCCCAGGCTCCCCAGCAGGCAGAAGTATGCAAAGCATGCATCT
CAATTAGTCAGCAACCAGGTGTGGAAAGTCCCCAGGCTCCCCAGCAGGCAGAAGTATGCAAAGCATGCAT
CTCAATTAGTCAGCAACCATAGTCCCGCCCCTAACTCCGCCCATCCCGCCCCTAACTCCGCCCAGTTCCG
CCCATTCTCCGCCCCATGGCTGACTAATTTTTTTTATTTATGCAGAGGCCGAGGCCGCCTCTGCCTCTGA
GCTATTCCAGAAGTAGTGAGGAGGCTTTTTTGGAGGCCTAGGCTTTTGCAAAAAGCTCCCGGGAGCTTGT
ATATCCATTTTCGGATCTGATCAGCACGTGTTGACAATTAATCATCGGCATAGTATATCGGCATAGTATA
ATACGACAAGGTGAGGAACTAAACCATGACCGAGTACAAGCCCACGGTGCGCCTCGCCACCCGCGACGAC
GTCCCCAGGGCCGTACGCACCCTCGCCGCCGCGTTCGCCGACTACCCCGCCACGCGCCACACCGTCGATC
CGGACCGCCACATCGAGCGGGTCACCGAGCTGCAAGAACTCTTCCTCACGCGCGTCGGGCTCGACATCGG
CAAGGTGTGGGTCGCGGACGACGGCGCCGCGGTGGCGGTCTGGACCACGCCGGAGAGCGTCGAAGCGGGG
GCGGTGTTCGCCGAGATCGGCCCGCGCATGGCCGAGTTGAGCGGTTCCCGGCTGGCCGCGCAGCAACAGA
TGGAAGGCCTCCTGGCGCCGCACCGGCCCAAGGAGCCCGCGTGGTTCCTGGCCACCGTCGGCGTCTCGCC
CGACCACCAGGGCAAGGGTCTGGGCAGCGCCGTCGTGCTCCCCGGAGTGGAGGCGGCCGAGCGCGCCGGG
GTGCCCGCCTTCCTGGAGACATCCGCGCCCCGCAACCTCCCCTTCTACGAGCGGCTCGGCTTCACCGTCA
CCGCCGACGTCGAGGTGCCCGAAGGACCGCGCACCTGGTGCATGACCCGCAAGCCCGGTGCCTGACACGT
GCTACGAGATTTCGATTCCACCGCCGCCTTCTATGAAAGGTTGGGCTTCGGAATCGTTTTCCGGGACGCC
GGCTGGATGATCCTCCAGCGCGGGGATCTCATGCTGGAGTTCTTCGCCCACCCCAACTTGTTTATTGCAG
CTTATAATGGTTACAAATAAAGCAATAGCATCACAAATTTCACAAATAAAGCATTTTTTTCACTGCATTC
TAGTTGTGGTTTGTCCAAACTCATCAATGTATCTTATCATGTCTGTATACCGTCGACCTCTAGCTAGAGC
TTGGCGTAATCATGGTCATTACCAATGCTTAATCAGTGAGGCACCTATCTCAGCGATCTGTCTATTTCGT
TCATCCATAGTTGCCTGACTCCCCGTCGTGTAGATAACTACGATACGGGAGGGCTTACCATCTGGCCCCA
GCGCTGCGATGATACCGCGAGAACCACGCTCACCGGCTCCGGATTTATCAGCAATAAACCAGCCAGCCGG
AAGGGCCGAGCGCAGAAGTGGTCCTGCAACTTTATCCGCCTCCATCCAGTCTATTAATTGTTGCCGGGAA
GCTAGAGTAAGTAGTTCGCCAGTTAATAGTTTGCGCAACGTTGTTGCCATCGCTACAGGCATCGTGGTGT
CACGCTCGTCGTTTGGTATGGCTTCATTCAGCTCCGGTTCCCAACGATCAAGGCGAGTTACATGATCCCC
CATGTTGTGCAAAAAAGCGGTTAGCTCCTTCGGTCCTCCGATCGTTGTCAGAAGTAAGTTGGCCGCAGTG
TTATCACTCATGGTTATGGCAGCACTGCATAATTCTCTTACTGTCATGCCATCCGTAAGATGCTTTTCTG
TGACTGGTGAGTACTCAACCAAGTCATTCTGAGAATAGTGTATGCGGCGACCGAGTTGCTCTTGCCCGGC
GTCAATACGGGATAATACCGCGCCACATAGCAGAACTTTAAAAGTGCTCATCATTGGAAAACGTTCTTCG
GGGCGAAAACTCTCAAGGATCTTACCGCTGTTGAGATCCAGTTCGATGTAACCCACTCGTGCACCCAACT
GATCTTCAGCATCTTTTACTTTCACCAGCGTTTCTGGGTGAGCAAAAACAGGAAGGCAAAATGCCGCAAA
AAAGGGAATAAGGGCGACACGGAAATGTTGAATACTCATATTCTTCCTT
Features (pLannotate 1.2.2; 21 found; start..end, strand, type, name):
    119..143     -  CDS            KanR (fragment): aminoglycoside phosphotransferase; aph(3')-Ia; confers resistance to kanamycin
    254..842     +  rep_origin     ori: high-copy-number ColE1/pMB1/pBR322/pUC origin of replication
   1067..1084    +  terminator     rrnB T2 terminator (fragment): transcription terminator T2 from the E. coli rrnB gene
   1109..1128    -  CDS            lacZα (fragment): LacZα fragment of β-galactosidase; lacZ fragment
   1584..1600    +  protein_bind   lac operator: The lac repressor binds to the lac operator to inhibit transcription in E. coli. This inhibition can be relieved by adding lactose or isopropyl-β-D-thiogalactopyranoside (IPTG). lac repressor encoded by lacI
   1843..2146    +  enhancer       CMV enhancer: human cytomegalovirus immediate early enhancer
   2147..2350    +  promoter       CMV promoter: human cytomegalovirus (CMV) immediate early promoter
   2486..2529    +  intron         CMV intron (fragment): modified intron A from human cytomegalovirus
   2581..2599    +  promoter       SP6 promoter: promoter for bacteriophage SP6 RNA polymerase
   2603..2640    +  CDS            IgH signal sequence (fragment): signal sequence from the mouse immunoglobulin heavy chain variable region
   2749..3624    +  CDS            FCRL1 (fragment): FCRL1_HUMAN - Also known as FCRH1, IFGP1, IRTA5. Experimental evidence at protein level: Swiss-Prot protein existence level 1. May function as an activating coreceptor in B-cells. May function in B-cells activation and differentiation. From Homo sapiens (Human).
   3637..4314    +  CDS            IGHG1 (fragment): IGHG1_HUMAN - Experimental evidence at protein level: Swiss-Prot protein existence level 1. Constant region of immunoglobulin heavy chains. Immunoglobulins, also known as antibodies, are membrane-bound or secreted glycoproteins produced by B lymphocytes. In the recognition phase of humoral immunity, the membrane-bound immunoglobulins serve as receptors which, upon binding of a specific antigen, trigger the clonal expansion and differentiation of B lymphocytes into immunoglobulins- secreting plasma cells. Secreted immunoglobulins mediate the effector phase of humoral immunity, which results in
   4529..4640    +  polyA_signal   bGH poly(A) signal: bovine growth hormone polyadenylation signal
   4641..4749    +  rep_origin     f1 ori (fragment): f1 bacteriophage origin of replication; arrow indicates direction of (+) strand synthesis
   4763..5092    +  promoter       SV40 promoter: SV40 enhancer and early promoter
   5140..5187    +  promoter       EM7 promoter: synthetic bacterial promoter&nbsp
   5206..5805    +  CDS            PuroR (fragment): puromycin N-acetyltransferase; pac from Streptomyces; confers resistance to puromycin
   5815..5940    +  CDS            ble (fragment): BLE_KLEPN - Experimental evidence at protein level: Swiss-Prot protein existence level 1. Binding protein with a strong affinity to the bleomycin family of antibiotics. Binds to CL990; an antimitotic-antibiotic compound. From Klebsiella pneumoniae.
   5935..6056    +  polyA_signal   SV40 poly(A) signal: SV40 polyadenylation signal
   6109..6969    -  CDS            AmpR: β-lactamase; bla; confers resistance to ampicillin, carbenicillin, and related antibiotics
   6972..89      -  promoter       AmpR promoter (fragment) (across the origin): bla
