[The description below was written by a language model from this plasmid's Addgene catalogue record and pLannotate feature annotations shown in this document.]
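Description:
pD649-HAsp-FCRL1-Fc(DAPA)-AviTag-6xHis is a mammalian expression plasmid of about 7 kb, built on the pD649 backbone, that produces the extracellular domain of human FCRL1 (an Fc receptor-like protein thought to act as an activating coreceptor in B cells) as a secreted Fc fusion. It is maintained in E. coli at high copy through a ColE1/pUC-type origin and selected with ampicillin via a complete β-lactamase gene. The feature table also picks up small remnants of KanR, lacZα, an rrnB terminator and an f1 origin, which appear to be backbone vestiges rather than functional parts.

Expression is driven by the CMV enhancer and immediate-early promoter, followed by a fragment of CMV intron A. An SP6 promoter lies just upstream of the coding region and could support in vitro transcription. The open reading frame begins with a leader peptide (named "HAsp" in the plasmid name, although the annotation software matches a fragment of a mouse IgH signal sequence here) that directs the protein into the secretory pathway. It continues through the roughly 0.87 kb FCRL1 ectodomain, cloned between retained restriction sites, and into a human IgG1 Fc region. The Fc carries the D265A and P329A (DAPA) substitutions, generally used to reduce Fc effector binding. According to the record it is followed by an AviTag for site-specific biotinylation and a 6xHis tag for metal-affinity purification; these small tags are not individually annotated. A bGH polyadenylation signal ends the transcript.

A separate SV40/EM7-driven cassette encodes puromycin resistance, followed by a short ble fragment and an SV40 poly(A) signal, which could allow selection in mammalian cells. The plasmid belongs to a collection made for mapping human IgSF cell-surface protein interactions, and the depositor notes that some members may carry a transposase insertion upstream of the CMV promoter.
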