Addgene plasmid #156732: pD649-HAsp-FCRL1-Fc(DAPA)-AviTag-6xHis
Purpose: Mammalian expression of cell-surface protein extracellular domain fused to Fc(DAPA)-Avi-6xHis. Protein is secreted from cells.
Depositing lab: Chris Garcia. Depositing organization: Stanford University. Publication: A Human IgSF Cell-Surface Interactome Reveals a Complex Network of Protein-Protein Interactions. Wojtowicz WM, Vielmetter J, Fernandes RA, Siepe DH, Eastman CL, Chisholm GB, Cox S, Klock H, Anderson PW, Rue SM, Miller JJ, Glaser SM, Bragstad ML, Vance J, Lam AW, Lesley SA, Zinn K, Garcia KC. Cell. 2020 Aug 20;182(4):1027-1043.e17. doi: 10.1016/j.cell.2020.07.025. PubMed 32822567.
Backbone
  Vector backbone: pD649
  Backbone size w/o insert (bp): 6106
  Vector type: Mammalian Expression
Growth in bacteria
  Bacterial resistance: Ampicillin, 100 μg/mL
  Growth temperature: 37°C
  Growth strain: DH5alpha
  Copy number: High Copy
Gene/Insert
  Gene/Insert name: FCRL1
  Species: H. sapiens (human)
  Insert size (bp): 873
  Mutation: Fc region of human IgG contains D265A and P329A mutations (DAPA)
  Entrez Gene: FCRL1 (a.k.a. FCRH1, IFGP1, IRTA5, DKFZp667O1421)
  Promoter: CMV/SP6
  Tag / fusion protein: Fc(DAPA)-AviTag-6xHis (C terminal on backbone)
  Cloning method: Restriction Enzyme; 5′ cloning site GCGGCCGC (not destroyed); 3′ cloning site GGCGCGCC (not destroyed)
  Sequencing primers: 5′ ATTTAGGTGACACTATAG; 3′ CACGTACCAGTTGAACTTCACC
Resource information
  A portion of this plasmid was derived from a plasmid made by: synthesis by ThermoFisher
Terms and licenses: Academic/Nonprofit Terms; Industry Terms: Not Available to Industry
Depositor comments: Some plasmids in this collection may have an IS4-like element ISVsa5 family transposase upstream of the CMV promoter.
How to cite: pD649-HAsp-FCRL1-Fc(DAPA)-AviTag-6xHis was a gift from Chris Garcia (Addgene plasmid # 156732 ; http://n2t.net/addgene:156732 ; RRID:Addgene_156732)
