>Addgene plasmid #156732 | pD649-HAsp-FCRL1-Fc(DAPA)-AviTag-6xHis | depositor partial sequence | sequence record 302574 | insert (extracellular domain)
GCTGAACTGTTTCTGATTGCCTCTCCATCTCACCCCACAGAGGGAAGCCCTGTGACACTGACCTGCAAGA
TGCCTTTCCTGCAGAGCAGCGACGCCCAGTTCCAGTTCTGCTTCTTCAGAGACACAAGAGCCCTCGGACC
TGGCTGGTCTAGCTCTCCTAAACTGCAGATCGCCGCCATGTGGAAAGAGGACACAGGCTCTTATTGGTGC
GAGGCCCAGACAATGGCCAGCAAGGTGTTGAGAAGCCGGCGGAGCCAGATCAACGTGCACAGAGTGCCTG
TGGCCGACGTGTCACTGGAAACACAACCTCCAGGCGGCCAAGTGATGGAAGGCGATAGACTGGTGCTGAT
CTGTAGCGTGGCCATGGGAACCGGCGATATCACCTTTCTGTGGTATAAGGGCGCCGTGGGCCTGAACCTG
CAGTCTAAAACACAGAGAAGCCTGACCGCCGAGTACGAGATCCCTAGCGTCAGAGAATCCGACGCCGAGC
AGTACTACTGTGTGGCCGAGAATGGCTACGGACCTTCTCCTTCTGGCCTGGTGTCTATCACCGTGCGCAT
TCCCGTGTCCAGACCTATCCTGATGCTGAGAGCACCTAGAGCACAGGCCGCCGTGGAAGATGTTCTGGAA
CTGCACTGTGAAGCCCTGAGAGGCAGCCCTCCTATCCTGTACTGGTTCTACCACGAGGACATCACCCTGG
GAAGCAGAAGTGCTCCTAGCGGAGGCGGAGCCTCCTTTAATCTGAGCCTGACAGAGGAACACAGCGGCAA
CTACAGCTGCGAGGCTAACAATGGACTGGGAGCCCAGAGATCTGAGGCCGTGACTCTGAACTTCACCGTG
CCTACAGGCGCCAGAAGCAACCACCTGACATCT
